Addgene plasmid #172088: EIF2B3-I346T
Purpose: In vitro transcription for rescue experiments
Depositing lab: Cheol-Hee Kim. Depositing organization: Chungnam National University. Publication: Eif2b3 mutants recapitulate phenotypes of vanishing white matter disease and validate novel disease alleles in zebrafish. Lee YR, Kim SH, Ben-Mahmoud A, Kim OH, Choi TI, Lee KH, Ku B, Eum J, Kee Y, Lee S, Cha J, Won D, Lee ST, Choi JR, Lee JS, Kim HD, Kim HG, Bonkowsky JL, Kang HC, Kim CH. Hum Mol Genet. 2021 Apr 27;30(5):331-342. doi: 10.1093/hmg/ddab033. PubMed 33517449.
Backbone
  Vector backbone: pCS2+
  Backbone size w/o insert (bp): 4000
  Vector type: Mammalian Expression
Growth in bacteria
  Bacterial resistance: Ampicillin, 100 μg/mL
  Growth temperature: 37°C
  Growth strain: DH5alpha
  Copy number: High Copy
Gene/Insert
  Gene/Insert name: EIF2B3
  Species: H. sapiens (human)
  Insert size (bp): 1400
  Mutation: c.1037T>C
  Entrez Gene: EIF2B3 (a.k.a. EIF-2B, EIF2Bgamma)
  Promoter: CMV
  Cloning method: Restriction Enzyme; 5′ cloning site ClaI (unknown if destroyed); 3′ cloning site XbaI (unknown if destroyed)
  Sequencing primers: 5′ SP6; 3′ T3
Terms and licenses: Academic/Nonprofit Terms; Industry Terms: Not Available to Industry
How to cite: EIF2B3-I346T was a gift from Cheol-Hee Kim (Addgene plasmid # 172088 ; http://n2t.net/addgene:172088 ; RRID:Addgene_172088)
