[The description below was written by a language model from this plasmid's Addgene catalogue record and pLannotate feature annotations shown in this document.]
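Description:
EIF2B3-I346T is a pCS2+-based plasmid carrying the human EIF2B3 coding sequence, which encodes the gamma subunit of the eIF2B guanine nucleotide exchange factor that recycles eIF2-GDP to eIF2-GTP during translation initiation. The insert bears the c.1037T>C substitution, corresponding to the I346T amino acid change in the plasmid name, and was cloned between the ClaI and XbaI sites of the polylinker. The sequenced construct is about 5.5 kb. It is propagated in E. coli as a high-copy plasmid through a ColE1/pUC-type origin with ampicillin selection (AmpR, β-lactamase). An f1 origin and remnants of the lac region (lac promoter/operator and lacZα and lacI fragments) are carried over from the backbone.

The open reading frame of roughly 1.36 kb sits downstream of two promoters in tandem. The first is the simian cytomegalovirus IE94 enhancer/promoter, which drives expression in vertebrate cells. The second is a bacteriophage SP6 promoter placed just before the insert. An SV40 polyadenylation signal lies downstream of the coding sequence, and T7 (fragment) and T3 promoters are annotated on the opposite strand beyond the insert. This arrangement allows the plasmid to be used for direct expression, and also as a template for SP6-driven in vitro synthesis of sense mRNA that includes the SV40 late polyadenylation region. The stated purpose is the second of these: in vitro transcription for rescue experiments. The associated study used zebrafish eif2b3 mutants as a model of vanishing white matter disease to validate candidate disease alleles, so this variant mRNA would serve to test whether the I346T allele retains function. No epitope tag or reporter is annotated.
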