Features (pLannotate 1.2.2; 15 found; start..end, strand, type, name):
      1..978     +  promoter       CMV IE94 promoter: enhancer/promoter region of simian cytomegalovirus major immediate early transcription unit IE94
   1013..1031    +  promoter       SP6 promoter: promoter for bacteriophage SP6 RNA polymerase
   1105..2460    +  CDS            EIF2B3: EI2BG_HUMAN - Experimental evidence at protein level: Swiss-Prot protein existence level 1. Catalyzes the exchange of eukaryotic initiation factor 2- bound GDP for GTP. From Homo sapiens (Human).
   2525..2542    -  promoter       T7 promoter (fragment): promoter for bacteriophage T7 RNA polymerase
   2547..2681    -  polyA_signal   SV40 poly(A) signal: SV40 polyadenylation signal
   2794..2812    -  promoter       T3 promoter: promoter for bacteriophage T3 RNA polymerase
   2857..2873    -  protein_bind   lac operator: The lac repressor binds to the lac operator to inhibit transcription in E. coli. This inhibition can be relieved by adding lactose or isopropyl-β-D-thiogalactopyranoside (IPTG). lac repressor encoded by lacI
   2881..2911    -  promoter       lac promoter: promoter for the E. coli lac operon
   2926..2947    -  protein_bind   CAP binding site: CAP binding activates transcription in the presence of cAMP. E. coli catabolite activator protein
   2960..3052    -  CDS            lacI (fragment): lac repressor; lacI; The lac repressor binds to the lac operator to inhibit transcription in E. coli. This inhibition can be relieved by adding lactose or isopropyl-β-D-thiogalactopyranoside (IPTG).
   3235..3823    -  rep_origin     ori: high-copy-number ColE1/pMB1/pBR322/pUC origin of replication
   3994..4854    -  CDS            AmpR: β-lactamase; bla; confers resistance to ampicillin, carbenicillin, and related antibiotics
   4855..4959    -  promoter       AmpR promoter: bla
   5012..5440    -  rep_origin     f1 ori (sequence partly withheld): f1 bacteriophage origin of replication; arrow indicates direction of (+) strand synthesis
   5445..5511    -  CDS            lacZα (fragment): LacZα fragment of β-galactosidase; lacZ fragment
>Addgene plasmid #172088 | EIF2B3-I346T | addgene full sequence | sequence record 337905 | Addgene NGS Result
GCCAATTCAATATGGCGTATATGGACTCATGCCAATTCAATATGGTGGATCTGGACCTGTGCCAATTCAA
TATGGCGTATATGGACTCGTGCCAATTCAATATGGTGGATCTGGACCCCAGCCAATTCAATATGGCGGAC
TTGGCACCATGCCAATTCAATATGGCGGACCTGGCACTGTGCCAACTGGGGAGGGGTCTACTTGGCACGG
TGCCAAGTTTGAGGAGGGGTCTTGGCCCTGTGCCAAGTCCGCCATATTGAATTGGCATGGTGCCAATAAT
GGCGGCCATATTGGCTATATGCCAGGATCAATATATAGGCAATATCCAATATGGCCCTATGCCAATATGG
CTATTGGCCAGGTTCAATACTATGTATTGGCCCTATGCCATATAGTATTCCATATATGGGTTTTCCTATT
GACGTAGATAGCCCCTCCCAATGGGCGGTCCCATATACCATATATGGGGCTTCCTAATACCGCCCATAGC
CACTCCCCCATTGACGTCAATGGTCTCTATATATGGTCTTTCCTATTGACGTCATATGGGCGGTCCTATT
GACGTATATGGCGCCTCCCCCATTGACGTCAATTACGGTAAATGGCCCGCCTGGCTCAATGCCCATTGAC
GTCAATAGGACCACCCACCATTGACGTCAATGGGATGGCTCATTGCCCATTCATATCCGTTCTCACGCCC
CCTATTGACGTCAATGACGGTAAATGGCCCACTTGGCAGTACATCAATATCTATTAATAGTAACTTGGCA
AGTACATTACTATTGGAAGTACGCCAGGGTACATTGGCAGTACTCCCATTGACGTCAATGGCGGTAAATG
GCCCGCGATGGCTGCCAAGTACATCCCCATTGACGTCAATGGGGAGGGGCAATGACGCAAATGGGCGTTC
CATTGACGTAAATGGGCGGTAGGCGTGCCTAATGGGAGGTCTATATAAGCAATGCTCGTTTAGGGAACCG
CCATTCTGCCTGGGGACGTCGGAGCAAGCTTGATTTAGGTGACACTATAGAATACAAGCTACTTGTTCTT
TTTGCAGGATCCCATCGATGGCCGCACACAAGCTGGCTGACCCGGTTTGTAAAAATGGAATTTCAAGCAG
TAGTGATGGCAGTAGGTGGAGGATCTCGGATGACAGACCTAACTTCCAGCATTCCCAAACCTCTGCTTCC
AGTTGGGAACAAACCTTTAATTTGGTACCCATTGAACCTGCTTGAGCGTGTTGGATTTGAAGAAGTCATT
GTGGTTACAACCAGGGATGTTCAAAAGGCTCTATGTGCAGAATTCAAGATGAAAATGAAGCCAGATATTG
TGTGTATTCCTGATGATGCTGACATGGGAACTGCAGATTCTTTGCGCTACATATATCCAAAACTTAAGAC
AGATGTGCTGGTGCTGAGCTGTGATCTGATAACAGACGTTGCCTTACATGAGGTTGTGGACCTGTTTAGA
GCTTATGATGCATCACTTGCTATGTTGATGAGAAAAGGCCAAGATAGCATAGAACCTGTTCCCGGTCAAA
AGGGGAAAAAAAAAGCAGTGGAGCAGCGTGACTTCATTGGAGTGGACAGCACAGGAAAGAGGCTGCTCTT
CATGGCTAATGAAGCAGACTTGGATGAAGAGCTGGTCATTAAGGGATCCATCCTACAGAAGCATCCTAGA
ATACGTTTCCACACGGGTCTTGTGGATGCCCACCTCTACTGTTTGAAAAAATACATCGTGGACTTCCTAA
TGGAAAATGGGTCAATAACTTCTATCCGGAGTGAACTGATTCCATATTTAGTGAGAAAACAGTTTTCCTC
AGCTTCCTCACAACAGGGACAAGAAGAAAAAGAGGAGGATCTAAAGAAAAAGGAGCTGAAGTCCTTAGAT
ATCTACAGTTTTATAAAAGAAGCCAATACACTGAACCTGGCTCCCTATGATGCCTGCTGGAATGCCTGTC
GAGGAGACAGGTGGGAAGACTTGTCCAGATCACAGGTGCGCTGCTATGTCCACATCATGAAAGAGGGGCT
CTGCTCTCGAGTGAGCACACTGGGACTCTACATGGAAGCAAACAGACAGGTGCCCAAATTGCTGTCTGCT
CTCTGTCCAGAAGAACCACCAGTCCATTCGTCAGCCCAGACTGTCAGCAAACACCTGGTTGGAGTTGACA
GCCTCATTGGGCCAGAGACACAGATTGGAGAGAAGTCATCCATTAAGCGCTCAGTCATTGGCTCATCCTG
TCTCATAAAAGATAGAGTGACTATTACCAATTGCCTTCTCATGAACTCAGTCACTGTGGAGGAAGGAAGC
AATATCCAAGGCAGTGTCATCTGCAACAATGCTGTGATCGAGAAGGGTGCAGACATCAAGGACTGCTTGA
TTGGAAGTGGCCAGAGGATTGAAGCCAAAGCTAAACGAGTGAATGAGGTGATCGTGGGGAATGACCAGCT
CATGGAGATCTGAGTTCTGAGCAAGTCAGACTCCTTCCTTTTGGCCTCCAAAGCCACAGATGTTGGCTCT
AGAACTATAGTGAGTCGTATTACGTAGATCCAGACATGATAAGATACATTGATGAGTTTGGACAAACCAC
AACTAGAATGCAGTGAAAAAAATGCTTTATTTGTGAAATTTGTGATGCTATTGCTTTATTTGTAACCATT
ATAAGCTGCAATAAACAAGTTAACAACAACAATTGCATTCATTTTATGTTTCAGGTTCAGGGGGAGGTGT
GGGAGGTTTTTTAATTCGCGGCCGCGGCGCCAATGCATTGGGCCCGGTACCCAGCTTTTGTTCCCTTTAG
TGAGGGTTAATTGCGCGCTTGGCGTAATCATGGTCATAGCTGTTTCCTGTGTGAAATTGTTATCCGCTCA
CAATTCCACACAACATACGAGCCGGGAGCATAAAGTGTAAAGCCTGGGGTGCCTAATGAGTGAGCTAACT
CACATTAATTGCGTTGCGCTCACTGCCCGCTTTCCAGTCGGGAAACCTGTCGTGCCAGCTGCATTAATGA
ATCGGCCAACGCGCGGGGAGAGGCGGTTTGCGTATTGGGCGCTCTTCCGCTTCCTCGCTCACTGACTCGC
TGCGCTCGGTCGTTCGGCTGCGGCGAGCGGTATCAGCTCACTCAAAGGCGGTAATACGGTTATCCACAGA
ATCAGGGGATAACGCAGGAAAGAACATGTGAGCAAAAGGCCAGCAAAAGGCCAGGAACCGTAAAAAGGCC
GCGTTGCTGGCGTTTTTCCATAGGCTCCGCCCCCCTGACGAGCATCACAAAAATCGACGCTCAAGTCAGA
GGTGGCGAAACCCGACAGGACTATAAAGATACCAGGCGTTTCCCCCTGGAAGCTCCCTCGTGCGCTCTCC
TGTTCCGACCCTGCCGCTTACCGGATACCTGTCCGCCTTTCTCCCTTCGGGAAGCGTGGCGCTTTCTCAT
AGCTCACGCTGTAGGTATCTCAGTTCGGTGTAGGTCGTTCGCTCCAAGCTGGGCTGTGTGCACGAACCCC
CCGTTCAGCCCGACCGCTGCGCCTTATCCGGTAACTATCGTCTTGAGTCCAACCCGGTAAGACACGACTT
ATCGCCACTGGCAGCAGCCACTGGTAACAGGATTAGCAGAGCGAGGTATGTAGGCGGTGCTACAGAGTTC
TTGAAGTGGTGGCCTAACTACGGCTACACTAGAAGAACAGTATTTGGTATCTGCGCTCTGCTGAAGCCAG
TTACCTTCGGAAAAAGAGTTGGTAGCTCTTGATCCGGCAAACAAACCACCGCTGGTAGCGGTGGTTTTTT
TGTTTGCAAGCAGCAGATTACGCGCAGAAAAAAAGGATCTCAAGAAGATCCTTTGATCTTTTCTACGGGG
TCTGACGCTCAGTGGAACGAAAACTCACGTTAAGGGATTTTGGTCATGAGATTATCAAAAAGGATCTTCA
CCTAGATCCTTTTAAATTAAAAATGAAGTTTTAAATCAATCTAAAGTATATATGAGTAAACTTGGTCTGA
CAGTTACCAATGCTTAATCAGTGAGGCACCTATCTCAGCGATCTGTCTATTTCGTTCATCCATAGTTGCC
TGACTCCCCGTCGTGTAGATAACTACGATACGGGAGGGCTTACCATCTGGCCCCAGTGCTGCAATGATAC
CGCGAGACCCACGCTCACCGGCTCCAGATTTATCAGCAATAAACCAGCCAGCCGGAAGGGCCGAGCGCAG
AAGTGGTCCTGCAACTTTATCCGCCTCCATCCAGTCTATTAATTGTTGCCGGGAAGCTAGAGTAAGTAGT
TCGCCAGTTAATAGTTTGCGCAACGTTGTTGCCATTGCTACAGGCATCGTGGTGTCACGCTCGTCGTTTG
GTATGGCTTCATTCAGCTCCGGTTCCCAACGATCAAGGCGAGTTACATGATCCCCCATGTTGTGCAAAAA
AGCGGTTAGCTCCTTCGGTCCTCCGATCGTTGTCAGAAGTAAGTTGGCCGCAGTGTTATCACTCATGGTT
ATGGCAGCACTGCATAATTCTCTTACTGTCATGCCATCCGTAAGATGCTTTTCTGTGACTGGTGAGTACT
CAACCAAGTCATTCTGAGAATAGTGTATGCGGCGACCGAGTTGCTCTTGCCCGGCGTCAATACGGGATAA
TACCGCGCCACATAGCAGAACTTTAAAAGTGCTCATCATTGGAAAACGTTCTTCGGGGCGAAAACTCTCA
AGGATCTTACCGCTGTTGAGATCCAGTTCGATGTAACCCACTCGTGCACCCAACTGATCTTCAGCATCTT
TTACTTTCACCAGCGTTTCTGGGTGAGCAAAAACAGGAAGGCAAAATGCCGCAAAAAAGGGAATAAGGGC
GACACGGAAATGTTGAATACTCATACTCTTCCTTTTTCAATATTATTGAAGCATTTATCAGGGTTATTGT
CTCATGAGCGGATACATATTTGAATGTATTTAGAAAAATAAACAAATAGGGGTTCCGCGCACATTTCCCC
GAAAAGTGCCACCTAAATTGTAAGCGTTAATATTTTGTTAAAATTCGCGTTAAATTTTTGTTAAATCAGC
TCATTTTTTAACCAATAGGCCGAAATCGGCAAAATCCCTTATAAATCAAAAGAATAGACCGAGATAGGGT
[37 nt withheld, positions 5111-5147]
AAAGAACGTGGACTCCAACGTCAAAGG
[49 nt withheld, positions 5175-5223]
T
[91 nt withheld, positions 5225-5315]
G
[124 nt withheld, positions 5317-5440]
CCCATTCGCCATTCAGGCTGCGCAACTGTTGGGAAGGGCGATCGGTGCGGGCCTCTTCGCTATTACGCCA
GTCGACC
