>Addgene plasmid #172088 | EIF2B3-I346T | depositor full sequence | sequence record 333675 | Full Sequence
ATGGAATTTCAAGCAGTAGTGATGGCAGTAGGTGGAGGATCTCGGATGACAGACCTAACTTCCAGCATTC
CCAAACCTCTGCTTCCAGTTGGGAACAAACCTTTAATTTGGTACCCATTGAACCTGCTTGAGCGTGTTGG
ATTTGAAGAAGTCATTGTGGTTACAACCAGGGATGTTCAAAAGGCTCTATGTGCAGAATTCAAGATGAAA
ATGAAGCCAGATATTGTGTGTATTCCTGATGATGCTGACATGGGAACTGCAGATTCTTTGCGCTACATAT
ATCCAAAACTTAAGACAGATGTGCTGGTGCTGAGCTGTGATCTGATAACAGACGTTGCCTTACATGAGGT
TGTGGACCTGTTTAGAGCTTATGATGCATCACTTGCTATGTTGATGAGAAAAGGCCAAGATAGCATAGAA
CCTGTTCCCGGTCAAAAGGGGAAAAAAAAAGCAGTGGAGCAGCGTGACTTCATTGGAGTGGACAGCACAG
GAAAGAGGCTGCTCTTCATGGCTAATGAAGCAGACTTGGATGAAGAGCTGGTCATTAAGGGATCCATCCT
ACAGAAGCATCCTAGAATACGTTTCCACACGGGTCTTGTGGATGCCCACCTCTACTGTTTGAAAAAATAC
ATCGTGGACTTCCTAATGGAAAATGGGTCAATAACTTCTATCCGGAGTGAACTGATTCCATATTTAGTGA
GAAAACAGTTTTCCTCAGCTTCCTCACAACAGGGACAAGAAGAAAAAGAGGAGGATCTAAAGAAAAAGGA
GCTGAAGTCCTTAGATATCTACAGTTTTATAAAAGAAGCCAATACACTGAACCTGGCTCCCTATGATGCC
TGCTGGAATGCCTGTCGAGGAGACAGGTGGGAAGACTTGTCCAGATCACAGGTGCGCTGCTATGTCCACA
TCATGAAAGAGGGGCTCTGCTCTCGAGTGAGCACACTGGGACTCTACATGGAAGCAAACAGACAGGTGCC
CAAATTGCTGTCTGCTCTCTGTCCAGAAGAACCACCAGTCCATTCGTCAGCCCAGACTGTCAGCAAACAC
CTGGTTGGAGTTGACAGCCTCATTGGGCCAGAGACACAGATTGGAGAGAAGTCATCCATTAAGCGCTCAG
TCATTGGCTCATCCTGTCTCATAAAAGATAGAGTGACTATTACCAATTGCCTTCTCATGAACTCAGTCAC
TGTGGAGGAAGGAAGCAATATCCAAGGCAGTGTCATCTGCAACAATGCTGTGATCGAGAAGGGTGCAGAC
ATCAAGGACTGCTTGATTGGAAGTGGCCAGAGGATTGAAGCCAAAGCTAAACGAGTGAATGAGGTGATCG
TGGGGAATGACCAGCTCATGGAGATCTGA
